>Addgene plasmid #250561 | zCNNM1_370-522_pGEX-6P-1 | addgene full sequence | sequence record 498681 | Addgene NGS Result
ACGTTATCGACTGCACGGTGCACCAATGCTTCTGGCGTCAGGCAGCCATCGGAAGCTGTGGTATGGCTGT
GCAGGTCGTAAATCACTGCATAATTCGTGTCGCTCAAGGCGCACTCCCGTTCTGGATAATGTTTTTTGCG
CCGACATCATAACGGTTCTGGCAAATATTCTGAAATGAGCTGTTGACAATTAATCATCGGCTCGTATAAT
GTGTGGAATTGTGAGCGGATAACAATTTCACACAGGAAACAGTATTCATGTCCCCTATACTAGGTTATTG
GAAAATTAAGGGCCTTGTGCAACCCACTCGACTTCTTTTGGAATATCTTGAAGAAAAATATGAAGAGCAT
TTGTATGAGCGCGATGAAGGTGATAAATGGCGAAACAAAAAGTTTGAATTGGGTTTGGAGTTTCCCAATC
TTCCTTATTATATTGATGGTGATGTTAAATTAACACAGTCTATGGCCATCATACGTTATATAGCTGACAA
GCACAACATGTTGGGTGGTTGTCCAAAAGAGCGTGCAGAGATTTCAATGCTTGAAGGAGCGGTTTTGGAT
ATTAGATACGGTGTTTCGAGAATTGCATATAGTAAAGACTTTGAAACTCTCAAAGTTGATTTTCTTAGCA
AGCTACCTGAAATGCTGAAAATGTTCGAAGATCGTTTATGTCATAAAACATATTTAAATGGTGATCATGT
AACCCATCCTGACTTCATGTTGTATGACGCTCTTGATGTTGTTTTATACATGGACCCAATGTGCCTGGAT
GCGTTCCCAAAATTAGTTTGTTTTAAAAAACGTATTGAAGCTATCCCACAAATTGATAAGTACTTGAAAT
CCAGCAAGTATATAGCATGGCCTTTGCAGGGCTGGCAAGCCACGTTTGGTGGTGGCGACCATCCTCCAAA
ATCGGATCTGGAAGTTCTGTTCCAGGGGCCCCTGGGATCCCTGAACATTATTCAGGGCGCGCTGGAACTG
CGCAGCAAAACCGTGGAAGATGTGCTGACCCCGCTGAACGATTGCTTTATGCTGGCGAGCGATGCGGTGC
TGGATTTTTATACCATGAGCGATGTGATGCAGAGCGGCTATACCCGCATTCCGGTGTTTGAAAACGAACG
CAGCAACATTGTGGATATTCTGTTTGTGAAAGATCTGGCGTTTGTGGATCCGGATGATTGCACCCCGCTG
AAAACCATTACCCAGTTTTATAAACATCCGCTGCATTGCGTGTTTAACGATACCAAACTGGATGCGATGC
TGGAACAGTTTAAAAAAGGCAAAAGCCATCTGGCGATTGTGCAGCGCGTGAACAACGAAGGCGAAGGCGA
TCCGTTTTATGAAGTGATGGGCATTGTGACCCTGGAAGATGTGATTGAAGAAATTATTAAAAGCGAAATT
GTGGATGAATAACTCGAGCGGCCGCATCGTGACTGACTGACGATCTGCCTCGCGCGTTTCGGTGATGACG
GTGAAAACCTCTGACACATGCAGCTCCCGGAGACGGTCACAGCTTGTCTGTAAGCGGATGCCGGGAGCAG
ACAAGCCCGTCAGGGCGCGTCAGCGGGTGTTGGCGGGTGTCGGGGCGCAGCCATGACCCAGTCACGTAGC
GATAGCGGAGTGTATAATTCTTGAAGACGAAAGGGCCTCGTGATACGCCTATTTTTATAGGTTAATGTCA
TGATAATAATGGTTTCTTAGACGTCAGGTGGCACTTTTCGGGGAAATGTGCGCGGAACCCCTATTTGTTT
ATTTTTCTAAATACATTCAAATATGTATCCGCTCATGAGACAATAACCCTGATAAATGCTTCAATAATAT
TGAAAAAGGAAGAGTATGAGTATTCAACATTTCCGTGTCGCCCTTATTCCCTTTTTTGCGGCATTTTGCC
TTCCTGTTTTTGCTCACCCAGAAACGCTGGTGAAAGTAAAAGATGCTGAAGATCAGTTGGGTGCACGAGT
GGGTTACATCGAACTGGATCTCAACAGCGGTAAGATCCTTGAGAGTTTTCGCCCCGAAGAACGTTTTCCA
ATGATGAGCACTTTTAAAGTTCTGCTATGTGGCGCGGTATTATCCCGTGTTGACGCCGGGCAAGAGCAAC
TCGGTCGCCGCATACACTATTCTCAGAATGACTTGGTTGAGTACTCACCAGTCACAGAAAAGCATCTTAC
GGATGGCATGACAGTAAGAGAATTATGCAGTGCTGCCATAACCATGAGTGATAACACTGCGGCCAACTTA
CTTCTGACAACGATCGGAGGACCGAAGGAGCTAACCGCTTTTTTGCACAACATGGGGGATCATGTAACTC
GCCTTGATCGTTGGGAACCGGAGCTGAATGAAGCCATACCAAACGACGAGCGTGACACCACGATGCCTGC
AGCAATGGCAACAACGTTGCGCAAACTATTAACTGGCGAACTACTTACTCTAGCTTCCCGGCAACAATTA
ATAGACTGGATGGAGGCGGATAAAGTTGCAGGACCACTTCTGCGCTCGGCCCTTCCGGCTGGCTGGTTTA
TTGCTGATAAATCTGGAGCCGGTGAGCGTGGGTCTCGCGGTATCATTGCAGCACTGGGGCCAGATGGTAA
GCCCTCCCGTATCGTAGTTATCTACACGACGGGGAGTCAGGCAACTATGGATGAACGAAATAGACAGATC
GCTGAGATAGGTGCCTCACTGATTAAGCATTGGTAACTGTCAGACCAAGTTTACTCATATATACTTTAGA
TTGATTTAAAACTTCATTTTTAATTTAAAAGGATCTAGGTGAAGATCCTTTTTGATAATCTCATGACCAA
AATCCCTTAACGTGAGTTTTCGTTCCACTGAGCGTCAGACCCCGTAGAAAAGATCAAAGGATCTTCTTGA
GATCCTTTTTTTCTGCGCGTAATCTGCTGCTTGCAAACAAAAAAACCACCGCTACCAGCGGTGGTTTGTT
TGCCGGATCAAGAGCTACCAACTCTTTTTCCGAAGGTAACTGGCTTCAGCAGAGCGCAGATACCAAATAC
TGTCCTTCTAGTGTAGCCGTAGTTAGGCCACCACTTCAAGAACTCTGTAGCACCGCCTACATACCTCGCT
CTGCTAATCCTGTTACCAGTGGCTGCTGCCAGTGGCGATAAGTCGTGTCTTACCGGGTTGGACTCAAGAC
GATAGTTACCGGATAAGGCGCAGCGGTCGGGCTGAACGGGGGGTTCGTGCACACAGCCCAGCTTGGAGCG
AACGACCTACACCGAACTGAGATACCTACAGCGTGAGCTATGAGAAAGCGCCACGCTTCCCGAAGGGAGA
AAGGCGGACAGGTATCCGGTAAGCGGCAGGGTCGGAACAGGAGAGCGCACGAGGGAGCTTCCAGGGGGAA
ACGCCTGGTATCTTTATAGTCCTGTCGGGTTTCGCCACCTCTGACTTGAGCGTCGATTTTTGTGATGCTC
GTCAGGGGGGCGGAGCCTATGGAAAAACGCCAGCAACGCGGCCTTTTTACGGTTCCTGGCCTTTTGCTGG
CCTTTTGCTCACATGTTCTTTCCTGCGTTATCCCCTGATTCTGTGGATAACCGTATTACCGCCTTTGAGT
GAGCTGATACCGCTCGCCGCAGCCGAACGACCGAGCGCAGCGAGTCAGTGAGCGAGGAAGCGGAAGAGCG
CCTGATGCGGTATTTTCTCCTTACGCATCTGTGCGGTATTTCACACCGCATAAATTCCGACACCATCGAA
TGGTGCAAAACCTTTCGCGGTATGGCATGATAGCGCCCGGAAGAGAGTCAATTCAGGGTGGTGAATGTGA
AACCAGTAACGTTATACGATGTCGCAGAGTATGCCGGTGTCTCTTATCAGACCGTTTCCCGCGTGGTGAA
CCAGGCCAGCCACGTTTCTGCGAAAACGCGGGAAAAAGTGGAAGCGGCGATGGCGGAGCTGAATTACATT
CCCAACCGCGTGGCACAACAACTGGCGGGCAAACAGTCGTTGCTGATTGGCGTTGCCACCTCCAGTCTGG
CCCTGCACGCGCCGTCGCAAATTGTCGCGGCGATTAAATCTCGCGCCGATCAACTGGGTGCCAGCGTGGT
GGTGTCGATGGTAGAACGAAGCGGCGTCGAAGCCTGTAAAGCGGCGGTGCACAATCTTCTCGCGCAACGC
GTCAGTGGGCTGATCATTAACTATCCGCTGGATGACCAGGATGCCATTGCTGTGGAAGCTGCCTGCACTA
ATGTTCCGGCGTTATTTCTTGATGTCTCTGACCAGACACCCATCAACAGTATTATTTTCTCCCATGAAGA
CGGTACGCGACTGGGCGTGGAGCATCTGGTCGCATTGGGTCACCAGCAAATCGCGCTGTTAGCGGGCCCA
TTAAGTTCTGTCTCGGCGCGTCTGCGTCTGGCTGGCTGGCATAAATATCTCACTCGCAATCAAATTCAGC
CGATAGCGGAACGGGAAGGCGACTGGAGTGCCATGTCCGGTTTTCAACAAACCATGCAAATGCTGAATGA
GGGCATCGTTCCCACTGCGATGCTGGTTGCCAACGATCAGATGGCGCTGGGCGCAATGCGCGCCATTACC
GAGTCCGGGCTGCGCGTTGGTGCGGATATCTCGGTAGTGGGATACGACGATACCGAAGACAGCTCATGTT
ATATCCCGCCGTCAACCACCATCAAACAGGATTTTCGCCTGCTGGGGCAAACCAGCGTGGACCGCTTGCT
GCAACTCTCTCAGGGCCAGGCGGTGAAGGGCAATCAGCTGTTGCCCGTCTCACTGGTGAAAAGAAAAACC
ACCCTGGCGCCCAATACGCAAACCGCCTCTCCCCGCGCGTTGGCCGATTCATTAATGCAGCTGGCACGAC
AGGTTTCCCGACTGGAAAGCGGGCAGTGAGCGCAACGCAATTAATGTGAGTTAGCTCACTCATTAGGCAC
CCCAGGCTTTACACTTTATGCTTCCGGCTCGTATGTTGTGTGGAATTGTGAGCGGATAACAATTTCACAC
AGGAAACAGCTATGACCATGATTACGGATTCACTGGCCGTCGTTTTACAACGTCGTGACTGGGAAAACCC
TGGCGTTACCCAACTTAATCGCCTTGCAGCACATCCCCCTTTCGCCAGCTGGCGTAATAGCGAAGAGGCC
CGCACCGATCGCCCTTCCCAACAGTTGCGCAGCCTGAATGGCGAATGGCGCTTTGCCTGGTTTCCGGCAC
CAGAAGCGGTGCCGGAAAGCTGGCTGGAGTGCGATCTTCCTGAGGCCGATACTGTCGTCGTCCCCTCAAA
CTGGCAGATGCACGGTTACGATGCGCCCATCTACACCAACGTAACCTATCCCATTACGGTCAATCCGCCG
TTTGTTCCCACGGAGAATCCGACGGGTTGTTACTCGCTCACATTTAATGTTGATGAAAGCTGGCTACAGG
AAGGCCAGACGCGAATTATTTTTGATGGCGTTGGAATT
Features (pLannotate 1.2.2; 17 found; start..end, strand, type, name):
      6..107     -  CDS            yciV (fragment): RNAAM_ECOLI - Also known as trpH From Escherichia coli (strain K12).
    183..211     +  promoter       tac promoter: strong E. coli promoter; hybrid between the trp and lac UV5 promoters
    219..235     +  protein_bind   lac operator: The lac repressor binds to the lac operator to inhibit transcription in E. coli. This inhibition can be relieved by adding lactose or isopropyl-β-D-thiogalactopyranoside (IPTG). lac repressor encoded by lacI
    258..911     +  CDS            GST26_SCHJA: Experimental evidence at protein level: Swiss-Prot protein existence level 1. GST isoenzymes appear to play a central role in the parasite detoxification system. Other functions are also suspected including a role in increasing the solubility of haematin in the parasite gut. From Schistosoma japonicum (Blood fluke).
    888..1409    +  CDS            Cnnm3 (fragment): CNNM3_MOUSE - Also known as Acdp3. Experimental evidence at protein level: Swiss-Prot protein existence level 1. Probable metal transporter. From Mus musculus (Mouse).
   1445..1484    +  CDS            rop (fragment): Rop protein, which maintains plasmids at low copy number; rop
   1586..1626    +  misc_feature   bom (fragment): basis of mobility region from pBR322
   1731..1835    +  promoter       AmpR promoter: bla
   1836..2696    +  CDS            AmpR: β-lactamase; bla; confers resistance to ampicillin, carbenicillin, and related antibiotics
   2867..3455    +  rep_origin     ori: high-copy-number ColE1/pMB1/pBR322/pUC origin of replication
   3641..3692    -  misc_feature   bom (fragment): basis of mobility region from pBR322
   3699..3776    +  promoter       lacIq promoter: lacI (mutant); In the lacIq allele, a single base change in the promoter boosts expression of the lacI gene about 10-fold.
   3777..4859    +  CDS            lacI: lac repressor; lacI; The lac repressor binds to the lac operator to inhibit transcription in E. coli. This inhibition can be relieved by adding lactose or isopropyl-β-D-thiogalactopyranoside (IPTG).
   4872..4893    +  protein_bind   CAP binding site: CAP binding activates transcription in the presence of cAMP. E. coli catabolite activator protein
   4908..4938    +  promoter       lac promoter: promoter for the E. coli lac operon
   4946..4962    +  protein_bind   lac operator: The lac repressor binds to the lac operator to inhibit transcription in E. coli. This inhibition can be relieved by adding lactose or isopropyl-β-D-thiogalactopyranoside (IPTG). lac repressor encoded by lacI
   4982..5155    +  CDS            lacZα: LacZα fragment of β-galactosidase; lacZ fragment
