[The description below was written by a language model from this plasmid's Addgene catalogue record and pLannotate feature annotations shown in this document.]
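Description:
zCNNM1_370-522_pGEX-6P-1 is a bacterial expression plasmid built on the pGEX-6P-1 backbone for producing the CBS pair domain of zebrafish (Danio rerio) CNNM1 as a glutathione S-transferase fusion in E. coli. The 5,428-nt sequence record shows the usual pGEX architecture: a ColE1/pMB1-type origin of replication, a β-lactamase gene under its own promoter for ampicillin selection, and short remnants of the pBR322 rop and bom regions. The catalogue lists the copy number as unknown.

The expression cassette is driven by the hybrid trp/lac tac promoter followed by a lac operator. The plasmid also carries lacI under the up-mutated lacIq promoter, so transcription is repressed by plasmid-encoded lac repressor until relieved by IPTG. Downstream lies the Schistosoma japonicum GST coding sequence, fused at its C-terminal end to the 474-bp insert; the plasmid name suggests this corresponds to residues 370–522 of CNNM1. The automated annotation labels this region as a fragment of mouse Cnnm3. This most likely reflects homology among CNNM family members rather than the true identity of the insert, which the catalogue gives as zebrafish cnnm1. Part of the plasmid was derived from commercially synthesized material. The remaining annotated elements (a yciV fragment, and a lac promoter/operator with lacZα downstream of lacI) are residual backbone sequences with no evident role in expression.

The N-terminal GST tag permits affinity purification of the fusion on glutathione resin. The construct is suited to making recombinant CBS pair domain, although the record specifies no application beyond bacterial expression.
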