Addgene plasmid #250561: zCNNM1_370-522_pGEX-6P-1
Purpose: Bacterial expression of zebrafish CNNM1 CBS pair domain
Depositing lab: Kalle Gehring. Depositing organization: McGill University.
Backbone
  Vector backbone: pGEX-6P-1
  Vector type: Bacterial Expression
Growth in bacteria
  Bacterial resistance: Ampicillin, 100 μg/mL
  Growth temperature: 37°C
  Growth strain: DH5alpha
  Copy number: Unknown
Gene/Insert
  Gene/Insert name: CBS pair domain of zebrafish CNNM1
  Species: D. rerio (zebrafish)
  Insert size (bp): 474
  Entrez Gene: cnnm1 (a.k.a. si:dkeyp-22h2.1)
  Tag / fusion protein: GST-tag (N terminal on insert)
Resource information
  A portion of this plasmid was derived from a plasmid made by: GenScript
Terms and licenses: Academic/Nonprofit Terms; Industry Terms: Not Available to Industry
How to cite: zCNNM1_370-522_pGEX-6P-1 was a gift from Kalle Gehring (Addgene plasmid # 250561 ; http://n2t.net/addgene:250561 ; RRID:Addgene_250561)
