>Addgene plasmid #250561 | zCNNM1_370-522_pGEX-6P-1 | depositor partial sequence | sequence record 494625 | zCNNM1_370-522_pGEX-6P-1 sequence 1544 bps
NNCCTATTTNGGTTTTCCAGCCTCGAACCGCGAGCAGACNTCGTCAGTCCGATGCGGCCGCTCGAGTTAT
TCATCCACAATTTCGCTTTTAATAATTTCTTCAATCACATCTTCCAGGGTCACAATGCCCATCACTTCAT
AAAACGGATCGCCTTCGCCTTCGTTGTTCACGCGCTGCACAATCGCCAGATGGCTTTTGCCTTTTTTAAA
CTGTTCCAGCATCGCATCCAGTTTGGTATCGTTAAACACGCAATGCAGCGGATGTTTATAAAACTGGGTA
ATGGTTTTCAGCGGGGTGCAATCATCCGGATCCACAAACGCCAGATCTTTCACAAACAGAATATCCACAA
TGTTGCTGCGTTCGTTTTCAAACACCGGAATGCGGGTATAGCCGCTCTGCATCACATCGCTCATGGTATA
AAAATCCAGCACCGCATCGCTCGCCAGCATAAAGCAATCGTTCAGCGGGGTCAGCACATCTTCCACGGTT
TTGCTGCGCAGTTCCAGCGCGCCCTGAATAATGTTCAGGGATCCCAGGGGCCCCTGGAACAGAACTTCCA
GATCCGATTTTGGAGGATGGTCGCCACCACCAAACGTGGCTTGCCAGCCCTGCAAAGGCCATGCTATATA
CTTGCTGGATTTCAAGTACTTATCAATTTGTGGGATAGCTTCAATACGTTTTTTAAAACAAACTAATTTT
GGGAACGCATCCAGGCACATTGGGTCCATGTATAAAACAACATCAAGAGCGTCATACAACATGAAGTCAG
GATGGGTTACATGATCACCATTTAAATATGTTTTATGACATAAACGATCTTCGAACATTTTCAGCATTTC
AGGTAGCTTGCTAAGAAAATCAACTTTGAGAGTTTCAAAGTCTTTACTATATGCAATTCTCGAAACACCG
TATCTAATATCCAAAACCGCTCCTTCAAGCATTGAAATCTCTGCACGCTCTTTTGGACAACCACCCAACA
TGTTGTGCTTGTCAGCTATATAACGTATGATGGCCATAGACTGTGTTAATTAACATCACCATCAATATAA
TAGGGAGATTGGGAAAACTCAACCCAATTCAACTTTTGTTCGCCATTATCACCTTCTCCGCTCAACAATG
CTCTCATATTTTCTCAGATATTCCAAAGAGTCGATGGGTGCCAAGCCCTTAATTTCATTACCTATTAGGG
AATGAATCTGTTCGGGGGAATTGTTTCCGTCCATCCCCTTTACGACGATATAATGCCAGCCTTTCAAATT
GCCAACCTTAAGTGGCAAAAATTTCAAAGGGTGCTTGCACCAATTCGGTTTAACTACCCTCCCTCTAGGC
CGACCAATTGTCCCGAAAAAATACCCAAAATCGGGCTCTGCTCCAATAGGAAAACCTCTCCAAAAANCAA
GAGAGTTGGGNNCCCCCNNGGGCANNNNAAANNCCNNNNAACACNCNNNNNNNCCCACAAACAACAACAC
AATAACACACCAANNNNNNNNNNNNNNNNNNNNNNNNNNNNNNNNNNNNNNNNNNNNNNNNNNNNNNNNN
NNNT
